>Addgene plasmid #64021 | punc503GFP | depositor full sequence | sequence record 106787 | punc503GFP sequence 5754 bps
CCACCTAAATTGTAAGCGTTAATATTTTGTTAAAATTCGCGTTAAATTTTTGTTAAATCAGCTCATTTTT
TAACCAATAGGCCGAAATCGGCAAAATCCCTTATAAATCAAAAGAATAGACCGAGATAGGGT
[37 nt withheld, positions 133-169]
AAAGAACGTGGACTCCAACGTCAAAGG
[32 nt withheld, positions 197-228]
GCTGGCTAAGAACTCATCAGCCTCCCCGGTCCATCTACCCACGTACCAATGCACCAATTGGCCACAATGA
CGGCTACTACATGGTGCCATTCCTTCCTCTTTATAGGAATGGAGACTACCTCCTGTCCAACAAGGCTCTT
GGATACGAGTACGCCTACCTGTTGGACCCAGGTCATTGCACAACACCAGAAATGCCCTCTGATCTGCAAA
AGACGTGAATATCTGTTCAGACACCCATATCCACTCTGTTCCACACAGGTCAGAGGTTTGTCCAGGAGTT
CTTGACAGAGGTGTAAAAAGTACTCAAAAATTTTACTCAAGTGAAAGTACAAGTACTTAGGGAAAATTTT
ACTCAATTAAAAGTAAAAGTATCTGGCTAGAATCTTACTTGAGTAAAAGTAAAAAAGTACTCCATTAAAA
TTGTACTTGAGTATTAAGGAAGTAAAAGTAAAAGCAAGAAAGAAAACTAGAGATTCTTGTTTAAGCTTTT
AATCTCAAAAAACATTAAATGAAATGCATACAAGGTTTTATCCTGCTTTAGAACTGTTTGTATTTAATTA
TCAAACTATAAGACAGACAATCTAATGCCAGTACACGCTACTCAAAGTTGTAAAACCTCAGATTTAACTT
CAGTAGAAGCTGATTCTCAAAATTGTTAGTGTCAAGCCTAGCTCTTTTGGGGCTGAAAAGCAATCCTGCA
GTGCTGAAAAGCCTCTCACAGGCAGCCGATGCGGGAAGAGGTGTATTAGTCTTGATAGAGAGGCTGCAAA
TAGCAGGAAACGTGAGCAGAGACTCCCTGGTGTCTGAAACACAGGCCAGATGGGCCCTCGAGCAGGAAAC
AGCTATGACCATGATTACGCCAAGCTATCAACTTTGTATAGAAAAGTTGCCATTATCGTCTCCCTCCAGC
ACCACCCAGAAAGTTGCTCAATGTTTTGTTACAGTATGTGTGTAACACCTTCCCCCCCAGCCCAGCTCTC
CACTTTTCTCATTCTAGAAAGTACCAGTCAACTCTCCACCAGCCCAGCTGTTGGCAGACGCACACCTCCA
TCCCCCTGCCCTCAGACATTTGCCACTGATTTCTCAGCTGTCATCCCCTCTCCATAAATAGACCCTATCA
GAGAAAGTCCATTGCACTAATATAAGGGGTGACCACATTTCTACAAAACCACAATTAATGTACAATCACA
GGAATAAACAAACACTGCCTAAACACACAATATCAAGAACACACAATTACAATCTCAGGTTGTCATTCGC
AAGCTGCGTAGTTCATTCACAATGAACAGGGGCTTAAAACAAAAGTCATTCCACCCCTCACCATGAAATG
GATTCATCCGTAATCCTGGTATGTTAACGCTCTATGTGTAAGATATATATAAGAGTGACTCTCAAGTTTG
TACAAAAAAGCAGGCTGGACCATGGTGAGCAAGGGCGAGGAGCTGTTCACCGGGGTGGTGCCCATCCTGG
TCGAGCTGGACGGCGACGTAAACGGCCACAAGTTCAGCGTGTCCGGCGAGGGCGAGGGCGATGCCACCTA
CGGCAAGCTGACCCTGAAGTTCATCTGCACCACCGGCAAGCTGCCCGTGCCCTGGCCCACCCTCGTGACC
ACCCTGACCTACGGCGTGCAGTGCTTCAGCCGCTACCCCGACCACATGAAGCAGCACGACTTCTTCAAGT
CCGCCATGCCCGAAGGCTACGTCCAGGAGCGCACCATCTTCTTCAAGGACGACGGCAACTACAAGACCCG
CGCCGAGGTGAAGTTCGAGGGCGACACCCTGGTGAACCGCATCGAGCTGAAGGGCATCGACTTCAAGGAG
GACGGCAACATCCTGGGGCACAAGCTGGAGTACAACTACAACAGCCACAACGTCTATATCATGGCCGACA
AGCAGAAGAACGGCATCAAGGTGAACTTCAAGATCCGCCACAACATCGAGGACGGCAGCGTGCAGCTCGC
CGACCACTACCAGCAGAACACCCCCATCGGCGACGGCCCCGTGCTGCTGCCCGACAACCACTACCTGAGC
ACCCAGTCCGCCCTGAGCAAAGACCCCAACGAGAAGCGCGATCACATGGTCCTGCTGGAGTTCGTGACCG
CCGCCGGGATCACTCTCGGCATGGACGAGCTGTACAAGGGCGGTGGAAGATCTGGGAATTCAAGGCCTCT
CGAGCCTCTAGATTCTGCAGCCCTATAGCACCCAGCTTTCTTGTACAAAGTGGGGGATCCAGACATGATA
AGATACATTGATGAGTTTGGACAAACCACAACTAGAATGCAGTGAAAAAAATGCTTTATTTGTGAAATTT
GTGATGCTATTGCTTTATTTGTAACCATTATAAGCTGCAATAAACAAGTTAACAACAACAATTGCATTCA
TTTTATGTTTCAGGTTCAGGGGGAGGTGTGGGAGGTTTTTTCCAACTTTATTATACATAGTTGATAATTC
ACTGGCCGTCGTTTTACGGTACCATCGATGATGATCCAGACATGATAAGATACATTGATGAGTTTGGACA
AACCACAACTAGAATGCAGTGAAAAAAATGCTTTATTTGTGAAATTTGTGATGCTATTGCTTTATTTGTA
ACCATTATAAGCTGCAATAAACAAGTTAACAACAACAATTGCATTCATTTTATGTTTCAGGTTCAGGGGG
AGGTGTGGGAGGTTTTTTAAAGCAAGTAAAACCTCTACAAATGTGGTATGGCTGATTATGATCCTCTAGA
TCAGATCTGCGAAGATACGGCCACGGGTGCTCTTGATCCTGTGGCTGATTTTGGACTGTGCTGCTCGCAG
CTGCTGATGAATCACATACTTCCTCCATTTTCTTCCACTGATTGACTGTTATAATTTCCCTAATTTCCAG
GTCAAGGTGCTGTGCATTGTGGTAATAGATGTGACATGACGTCACTTCCAAAGGACCAATGAACATGTCT
GACCAATTTCATATAATGTGAAAACGATTTTCATAGGCAGAATAAATAACATTTAAATTAAACTGGGCAT
CAGCGCAATTCAATTGGTTTGGTAATAGCAAGGGAAAATAGAATGAAGTGATCTCCAAAAAATAAGTACT
TTTTGACTGTAAATAAAATTGTAAGGAGTAAAAAGTACTTTTTTTTCTAAAAAAATGTAATTAAGTAAAA
GTAAAAGTATTGATTTTTAATTGTACTCAAGTAAAGTAAAAATCCCCAAAAATAATACTTAAGTACAGTA
ATCAAGTAAAATTACTCAAGTACTTTACACCTCTGGTTCTTGACCCCCTACCTTCAGCAAGCCCAGCAGA
TCCACTAGTTCTAGAGCGGCCGCCACCGCGGTGGAGCTCCAGCTTTTGTTCCCTTTAGTGAGGGTTAATT
GCGCGCTTGGCGTAATCATGGTCATAGCTGTTTCCTGTGTGAAATTGTTATCCGCTCACAATTCCACACA
ACATACGAGCCGGAAGCATAAAGTGTAAAGCCTGGGGTGCCTAATGAGTGAGCTAACTCACATTAATTGC
GTTGCGCTCACTGCCCGCTTTCCAGTCGGGAAACCTGTCGTGCCAGCTGCATTAATGAATCGGCCAACGC
GCGGGGAGAGGCGGTTTGCGTATTGGGCGCTCTTCCGCTTCCTCGCTCACTGACTCGCTGCGCTCGGTCG
TTCGGCTGCGGCGAGCGGTATCAGCTCACTCAAAGGCGGTAATACGGTTATCCACAGAATCAGGGGATAA
CGCAGGAAAGAACATGTGAGCAAAAGGCCAGCAAAAGGCCAGGAACCGTAAAAAGGCCGCGTTGCTGGCG
TTTTTCCATAGGCTCCGCCCCCCTGACGAGCATCACAAAAATCGACGCTCAAGTCAGAGGTGGCGAAACC
CGACAGGACTATAAAGATACCAGGCGTTTCCCCCTGGAAGCTCCCTCGTGCGCTCTCCTGTTCCGACCCT
GCCGCTTACCGGATACCTGTCCGCCTTTCTCCCTTCGGGAAGCGTGGCGCTTTCTCATAGCTCACGCTGT
AGGTATCTCAGTTCGGTGTAGGTCGTTCGCTCCAAGCTGGGCTGTGTGCACGAACCCCCCGTTCAGCCCG
ACCGCTGCGCCTTATCCGGTAACTATCGTCTTGAGTCCAACCCGGTAAGACACGACTTATCGCCACTGGC
AGCAGCCACTGGTAACAGGATTAGCAGAGCGAGGTATGTAGGCGGTGCTACAGAGTTCTTGAAGTGGTGG
CCTAACTACGGCTACACTAGAAGGACAGTATTTGGTATCTGCGCTCTGCTGAAGCCAGTTACCTTCGGAA
AAAGAGTTGGTAGCTCTTGATCCGGCAAACAAACCACCGCTGGTAGCGGTGGTTTTTTTGTTTGCAAGCA
GCAGATTACGCGCAGAAAAAAAGGATCTCAAGAAGATCCTTTGATCTTTTCTACGGGGTCTGACGCTCAG
TGGAACGAAAACTCACGTTAAGGGATTTTGGTCATGAGATTATCAAAAAGGATCTTCACCTAGATCCTTT
TAAATTAAAAATGAAGTTTTAAATCAATCTAAAGTATATATGAGTAAACTTGGTCTGACAGTTACCAATG
CTTAATCAGTGAGGCACCTATCTCAGCGATCTGTCTATTTCGTTCATCCATAGTTGCCTGACTCCCCGTC
GTGTAGATAACTACGATACGGGAGGGCTTACCATCTGGCCCCAGTGCTGCAATGATACCGCGAGACCCAC
GCTCACCGGCTCCAGATTTATCAGCAATAAACCAGCCAGCCGGAAGGGCCGAGCGCAGAAGTGGTCCTGC
AACTTTATCCGCCTCCATCCAGTCTATTAATTGTTGCCGGGAAGCTAGAGTAAGTAGTTCGCCAGTTAAT
AGTTTGCGCAACGTTGTTGCCATTGCTACAGGCATCGTGGTGTCACGCTCGTCGTTTGGTATGGCTTCAT
TCAGCTCCGGTTCCCAACGATCAAGGCGAGTTACATGATCCCCCATGTTGTGCAAAAAAGCGGTTAGCTC
CTTCGGTCCTCCGATCGTTGTCAGAAGTAAGTTGGCCGCAGTGTTATCACTCATGGTTATGGCAGCACTG
CATAATTCTCTTACTGTCATGCCATCCGTAAGATGCTTTTCTGTGACTGGTGAGTACTCAACCAAGTCAT
TCTGAGAATAGTGTATGCGGCGACCGAGTTGCTCTTGCCCGGCGTCAATACGGGATAATACCGCGCCACA
TAGCAGAACTTTAAAAGTGCTCATCATTGGAAAACGTTCTTCGGGGCGAAAACTCTCAAGGATCTTACCG
CTGTTGAGATCCAGTTCGATGTAACCCACTCGTGCACCCAACTGATCTTCAGCATCTTTTACTTTCACCA
GCGTTTCTGGGTGAGCAAAAACAGGAAGGCAAAATGCCGCAAAAAAGGGAATAAGGGCGACACGGAAATG
TTGAATACTCATACTCTTCCTTTTTCAATATTATTGAAGCATTTATCAGGGTTATTGTCTCATGAGCGGA
TACATATTTGAATGTATTTAGAAAAATAAACAAATAGGGGTTCCGCGCACATTTCCCCGAAAAGTG
Features (pLannotate 1.2.2; 20 found; start..end, strand, type, name):
      7..228     -  rep_origin     M13 ori (fragment) (sequence partly withheld): M13 bacteriophage origin of replication; arrow indicates direction of (+) strand synthesis
    228..515     +  CDS            tyr (fragment) (sequence partly withheld): TYRO_ORYLA - Also known as tyro. Experimental evidence at transcript level: Swiss-Prot protein existence level 2. This is a copper-containing oxidase that functions in the formation of pigments such as melanins and other polyphenolic compounds. From Oryzias latipes (Japanese rice fish) (Japanese killifish).
   1097..1117    +  protein_bind   attB4: mutant version of attB; core recombination site for the Gateway® BP reaction BP Clonase™
   1621..1641    +  protein_bind   attB1: mutant version of attB; core recombination site for the Gateway® BP reaction BP Clonase™
   1650..2366    +  CDS            EGFP: EGFP is a basic (constitutively fluorescent) green fluorescent protein published in 1996, derived from Aequorea victoria. It is reported to be a rapidly-maturing weak dimer with moderate acid sensitivity.
   2431..2451    -  protein_bind   attB2: mutant version of attB; core recombination site for the Gateway® BP reaction BP Clonase™
   2454..2588    -  polyA_signal   SV40 poly(A) signal: SV40 polyadenylation signal
   2651..2671    -  protein_bind   attB3: mutant version of attB; core recombination site for the Gateway® BP reaction BP Clonase™
   2675..2695    +  CDS            lacZα (fragment): LacZα fragment of β-galactosidase; lacZ fragment
   2711..2845    -  polyA_signal   SV40 poly(A) signal: SV40 polyadenylation signal
   2868..2951    -  CDS            large T antigen (fragment): large T antigen from SV40 (simian virus 40)
   3517..3557    -  misc_feature   MCS (fragment): pBluescript multiple cloning site
   3570..3588    -  promoter       T3 promoter: promoter for bacteriophage T3 RNA polymerase
   3633..3649    -  protein_bind   lac operator: The lac repressor binds to the lac operator to inhibit transcription in E. coli. This inhibition can be relieved by adding lactose or isopropyl-β-D-thiogalactopyranoside (IPTG). lac repressor encoded by lacI
   3657..3687    -  promoter       lac promoter: promoter for the E. coli lac operon
   3702..3723    -  protein_bind   CAP binding site: CAP binding activates transcription in the presence of cAMP. E. coli catabolite activator protein
   3736..3828    -  CDS            lacI (fragment): lac repressor; lacI; The lac repressor binds to the lac operator to inhibit transcription in E. coli. This inhibition can be relieved by adding lactose or isopropyl-β-D-thiogalactopyranoside (IPTG).
   4011..4599    -  rep_origin     ori: high-copy-number ColE1/pMB1/pBR322/pUC origin of replication
   4770..5630    -  CDS            AmpR: β-lactamase; bla; confers resistance to ampicillin, carbenicillin, and related antibiotics
   5631..5735    -  promoter       AmpR promoter: bla
