[The description below was written by a language model from this plasmid's Addgene catalogue record and pLannotate feature annotations shown in this document.]
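Description:
punc503GFP is a Gateway-assembled zebrafish transgenesis plasmid built in the pDestTol2pA2 destination backbone, a pBluescript-derived vector from the Tol2kit system. It is maintained in E. coli as a high-copy plasmid through a ColE1/pUC-type origin and selected with ampicillin via the β-lactamase gene and its native promoter. Remnants of the cloning backbone are also annotated, including a partial M13/f1 origin, lac promoter/operator elements, a T3 promoter and fragments of the multiple cloning site.

The payload is a compact muscle-specific reporter cassette of about 1.5 kb. A 503-bp promoter fragment from the zebrafish unc-45b gene lies between the attB4 and attB1 recombination scars, corresponding to the 5′ entry position of a multisite Gateway reaction. EGFP follows between attB1 and attB2 as the middle element, and an SV40 polyadenylation signal occupies the 3′ position between attB2 and attB3. A second SV40 poly(A) signal supplied by the destination vector sits just downstream. The Tol2 transposon arms expected from this backbone are not explicitly named in the feature table. However, the short match to medaka tyrosinase next to the cassette probably reflects the Tol2 element, which was originally isolated from that locus. In Tol2 vectors these arms allow transposase-mediated integration of the cassette into the genome.

According to the record, the construct drives muscle-specific GFP expression in zebrafish. It demonstrates that this small unc-45b promoter is sufficient for muscle-restricted transcription, and it can serve as a muscle reporter.
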