Addgene plasmid #64021: punc503GFP
Purpose: 503-bp promoter of zebrafish unc-45b drives muscle-specific GFP expression
Depositing lab: Joachim Berger & Peter Currie. Depositing organization: Monash University. Publication: 503unc, a small and muscle-specific zebrafish promoter. Berger J, Currie PD. Genesis. 2013 Jun;51(6):443-7. doi: 10.1002/dvg.22385. Epub 2013 Mar 26. PubMed 23444339.
Backbone
  Vector backbone: pDestTol2pA2
  Backbone manufacturer: Kwan et al., 2007
  Vector type: Gateway
Growth in bacteria
  Bacterial resistance: Ampicillin, 100 μg/mL
  Growth temperature: 37°C
  Growth strain: DH5alpha
  Copy number: High Copy
Gene/Insert
  Gene/Insert name: unc-45b: GFP
  Species: D. rerio (zebrafish)
  Insert size (bp): 1533
  Entrez Gene: unc45b (a.k.a. Unc-45B, cb393, fb37f02, unc45r, wu:fa05a03, wu:fa10f03, wu:fb37f02, wu:fb96f06, wu:fc10f04)
  Promoter: 503-bp promoter of zebrafish unc-45b
  Cloning method: Gateway Cloning
  Sequencing primers: 5′ M13forward
Terms and licenses: Academic/Nonprofit Terms; Industry Terms: Not Available to Industry
How to cite: punc503GFP was a gift from Joachim Berger & Peter Currie (Addgene plasmid # 64021 ; http://n2t.net/addgene:64021 ; RRID:Addgene_64021)
