>Addgene plasmid #64021 | punc503GFP | addgene partial sequence | sequence record 109272 | EGFP-C 5'-CATGGTCCTGCTGGAGTTCGTG-3'
AGGGCGGTGGAAGATCTGGGAATTCAAGGCCTCTCGAGCCTCTAGATTCTGCAGCCCTATAGCACCCAGC
TTTCTTGTACAAAGTGGGGGATCCAGACATGATAAGATACATTGATGAGTTTGGACAAACCACAACTAGA
ATGCAGTGAAAAAAATGCTTTATTTGTGAAATTTGTGATGCTATTGCTTTATTTGTAACCATTATAAGCT
GCAATAAACAAGTTAACAACAACAATTGCATTCATTTTATGTTTCAGGTTCAGGGGGAGGTGTGGGAGGT
TTTTTCCAACTTTATTATACATAGTTGATAATTCACTGGCCGTCGTTTTACGGTACCATCGATGATGATC
CAGACATGATAAGATACATTGATGAGTTTGGACAAACCACAACTAGAATGCAGTGAAAAAAATGCTTTAT
TTGTGAAATTTGTGATGCTATTGCTTTATTTGTAACCATTATAAGCTGCAATAAACAAGTTAACAACAAC
AATTGCATTCATTTTATGTTTCAGGTTCAGGGGGAGGTGTGGGAGGTTTTTTAAAGCAAGTAAAACCTCT
ACAAATGTGGTATGGCTGATTATGATCCTCTAGATCAGATCTGCGAAGATACGGCCACGGGTGCTCTTGA
TCCTGTGGCTGATTTTGGACTGTGCTGCTCGCAGCTGCTGATGAATCACATACTTCCTCCATTTTCTTCC
ACTGATTGACTGTTATAATTTCCCTAATTTCCAGGTCAAGGTGCTGTGCATTGTGGTAATAGATGTGACA
TGACGTCACTTCCAAAGGACCAATGAACATGTCTGACCAATTTCATATAATGTGAAAACGATTTT
