>Addgene plasmid #64021 | punc503GFP | addgene partial sequence | sequence record 109299 | Tol2-F 5'-CAATCCTGCAGTGCTGAAAA-3'
TATTAGTCTTGATAGAGAGGCTGCAAATAGCAGGAAACGTGAGCAGAGACTCCCTGGTGTCTGAAACACA
GGCCAGATGGGCCCTCGAGCAGGAAACAGCTATGACCATGATTACGCCAAGCTATCAACTTTGTATAGAA
AAGTTGCCATTATCGTCTCCCTCCAGCACCACCCAGAAAGTTGCTCAATGTTTTGTTACAGTATGTGTGT
AACACCTTCCCCCCCAGCCCAGCTCTCCACTTTTCTCATTCTAGAAAGTACCAGTCAACTCTCCACCAGC
CCAGCTGTTGGCAGACGCACACCTCCATCCCCCTGCCCTCAGACATTTGCCACTGATTTCTCAGCTGTCA
TCCCCTCTCCATAAATAGACCCTATCAGAGAAAGTCCATTGCACTAATATAAGGGGTGACCACATTTCTA
CAAAACCACAATTAATGTACAATCACAGGAATAAACAAACACTGCCTAAACACACAATATCAAGAACACA
CAATTACAATCTCAGGTTGTCATTCGCAAGCTGCGTAGTTCATTCACAATGAACAGGGGCTTAAAACAAA
AGTCATTCCACCCCTCACCATGAAATGGATTCATCCGTAATCCTGGTATGTTAACGCTCTATGTGTAAGA
TATATATAAGAGTGACTCTCAAGTTTGTACAAAAAAGCAGGCTGGACCATGGTGAGCAAGGGCGAGGAGC
TGTTCACCGGGGTGGTGCCCATCCTGGTCGAGCTGGACGGCGACGTAAACGGCCACAAGTTCAGCGTGTC
CGGCGAGGGCGAGGGCGATGCCACCTACGGCAAGCTGACCCTGAAGTTCATCTGCACCACCGGCAAGCTG
CCCGTGCCCTGGCCCACCCTCGTGACCACCCTGACCTACGGCGTGCAGTGCTTCAGCCGCTACCCC
